>Addgene plasmid #184457 | pVITRO1-iRFP702-NES | addgene full sequence | sequence record 362894 | Addgene NGS Result
GGTCCTATCGGCCGCAATAGTCACCTCGGGCTTTTGAGCACGGCTAGTCGCGGCGGGGGGAGGGGATGTA
ATGGCGTTGGAGTTTGTTCACATTTGGTGGGTGGAGACTAGTCAGGCCAGCCTGGCGCTGGAAGTCATTT
TTGGAATTTGTCCCCTTGAGTTTTGAGCGGAGCTAATTCTCGGGCTTCTTAGCGGTTCAAAGGTATCTTT
TAAACCCTTTTTTAGGTGTTGTGAAAACCACCGCTAATTCAAAGCAACCGGTGATATCAAAGATCTTGTA
CAGCTAGCTGGCCAGACATGATAAGATACATTGATGAGTTTGGACAAACCACAACTAGAATGCAGTGAAA
AAAATGCTTTATTTGTGAAATTTGTGATGCTATTGCTTTATTTGTAACCATTATAAGCTGCAATAAACAA
GTTAACAACAACAATTGCATTCATTTTATGTTTCAGGTTCAGGGGGAGGTGTGGGAGGTTTTTTAAAGCA
AGTAAAACCTCTACAAATGTGGTATGGAAATGTTAATTAACTAGCCATGACCAAAATCCCTTAACGTGAG
TTTTCGTTCCACTGAGCGTCAGACCCCGTAGAAAAGATCAAAGGATCTTCTTGAGATCCTTTTTTTCTGC
GCGTAATCTGCTGCTTGCAAACAAAAAAACCACCGCTACCAGCGGTGGTTTGTTTGCCGGATCAAGAGCT
ACCAACTCTTTTTCCGAAGGTAACTGGCTTCAGCAGAGCGCAGATACCAAATACTGTTCTTCTAGTGTAG
CCGTAGTTAGGCCACCACTTCAAGAACTCTGTAGCACCGCCTACATACCTCGCTCTGCTAATCCTGTTAC
CAGTGGCTGCTGCCAGTGGCGATAAGTCGTGTCTTACCGGGTTGGACTCAAGACGATAGTTACCGGATAA
GGCGCAGCGGTCGGGCTGAACGGGGGGTTCGTGCACACAGCCCAGCTTGGAGCGAACGACCTACACCGAA
CTGAGATACCTACAGCGTGAGCTATGAGAAAGCGCCACGCTTCCCGAAGGGAGAAAGGCGGACAGGTATC
CGGTAAGCGGCAGGGTCGGAACAGGAGAGCGCACGAGGGAGCTTCCAGGGGGAAACGCCTGGTATCTTTA
TAGTCCTGTCGGGTTTCGCCACCTCTGACTTGAGCGTCGATTTTTGTGATGCTCGTCAGGGGGGCGGAGC
CTATGGAAAAACGCCAGCAACGCGGCCTTTTTACGGTTCCTGGCCTTTTGCTGGCCTTTTGCTCACATGT
TCTTAATTAACCTGCAGGCGTTACATAACTTACGGTAAATGGCCCGCCTGGCTGACCGCCCAACGACCCC
CGCCCATTGACGTCAATAATGACGTATGTTCCCATAGTAACGCCAATAGGGACTTTCCATTGACGTCAAT
GGGTGGAGTATTTACGGTAAACTGCCCACTTGGCAGTACATCAAGTGTATCATATGCCAAGTACGCCCCC
TATTGACGTCAATGACGGTAAATGGCCCGCCTGGCATTATGCCCAGTACATGACCTTATGGGACTTTCCT
ACTTGGCAGTACATCTACGTATTAGTCATCGCTATTACCATGATGATGCGGTTTTGGCAGTACATCAATG
GGCGTGGATAGCGGTTTGACTCACGGGGATTTCCAAGTCTCCACCCCATTGACGTCAATGGGAGTTTGTT
TTGACTAGTGGAGCCGAGAGTAATTCATACAAAAGGAGGGATCGCCTTCGCAAGGGGAGAGCCCAGGGAC
CGTCCCTAAATTCTCACAGACCCAAATCCCTGTAGCCGCCCCACGACAGCGCGAGGAGCATGCGCCCAGG
GCTGAGCGCGGGTAGATCAGAGCACACAAGCTCACAGTCCCCGGCGGTGGGGGGAGGGGCGCGCTGAGCG
GGGGCCAGGGAGCTGGCGCGGGGCAAACTGGGAAAGTGGTGTCGTGTGCTGGCTCCGCCCTCTTCCCGAG
GGTGGGGGAGAACGGTATATAAGTGCGGTAGTCGCCTTGGACGTTCTTTTTCGCAACGGGTTTGCCGTCA
GAACGCAGGTGAGTGGCGGGTGTGGCTTCCGCGGGCCCCGGAGCTGGAGCCCTGCTCTGAGCGGGCCGGG
CTGATATGCGAGTGTCGTCCGCAGGGTTTAGCTGTGAGCATTCCCACTTCGAGTGGCGGGCGGTGCGGGG
GTGAGAGTGCGAGGCCTAGCGGCAACCCCGTAGCCTCGCCTCGTGTCCGGCTTGAGGCCTAGCGTGGTGT
CCGCCGCCGCGTGCCACTCCGGCCGCACTATGCGTTTTTTGTCCTTGCTGCCCTCGATTGCCTTCCAGCA
GCATGGGCTAACAAAGGGAGGGTGTGGGGCTCACTCTTAAGGAGCCCATGAAGCTTACGTTGGATAGGAA
TGGAAGGGCAGGAGGGGCGACTGGGGCCCGCCCGCCTTCGGAGCACATGTCCGACGCCACCTGGATGGGG
CGAGGCCTGTGGCTTTCCGAAGCAATCGGGCGTGAGTTTAGCCTACCTGGGCCATGTGGCCCTAGCACTG
GGCACGGTCTGGCCTGGCGGTGCCGCGTTCCCTTGCCTCCCAACAAGGGTGAGGCCGTCCCGCCCGGCAC
CAGTTGCTTGCGCGGAAAGATGGCCGCTCCCGGGGCCCTGTTGCAAGGAGCTCAAAATGGAGGACGCGGC
AGCCCGGTGGAGCGGGCGGGTGAGTCACCCACACAAAGGAAGAGGGCCTTGCCCCTCGCCGGCCGCTGCT
TCCTGTGACCCCGTGGTCTATCGGCCGCATAGTCACCTCGGGCTTCTCTTGAGCACCGCTCGTCGCGGCG
GGGGGAGGGGATCTAATGGCGTTGGAGTTTGTTCACATTTGGTGGGTGGAGACTAGTCAGGCCAGCCTGG
CGCTGGAAGTCATTCTTGGAATTTGCCCCTTTGAGTTTGGAGCGAGGCTAATTCTCAAGCCTCTTAGCGG
TTCAAAGGTATTTTCTAAACCCGTTTCCAGGTGTTGTGAAAGCCACCGCTAATTCAAAGCAATCCGGAGC
CACCATGGCGCGTAAGGTCGATCTCACCTCCTGCGATCGCGAGCCGATCCACATCCCCGGCAGCATTCAG
CCGTGCGGCTGCCTGCTAGCCTGCGACGCGCAGGCGGTGCGGATCACGCGCATTACGGAAAATGCCGGCG
CGTTCTTTGGACGCGAAACTCCGCGGGTCGGTGAGCTACTCGCCGATTACTTCGGCGAGACCGAAGCCCA
TGCGCTGCGCAACGCACTGGCGCAGTCCTCCGATCCAAAGCGACCGGCGCTGATCTTCGGTTGGCGCGAC
GGCCTGACCGGCCGCACCTTCGACATCTCGCTGCATCGCCATGACGGTACATCGATCATCGAGTTCGAGC
CTGCGGCGGCCGAACAGGCCGACAATCCGCTGCGGCTGACGCGGCAGATCATCGCGCGCACCAAAGAACT
GAAGTCGCTCGAAGAGATGGCCGCACGGGTGCCGCGCTATCTGCAGGCGATGCTCGGCTATCACCGCGTG
ATGTTGTACCGCTTCGCGGACGACGGCTCCGGCAAAGTGATCGGCGAGGCGAAGCGCAGCGACCTCGAGA
GCTTTCTCGGTCAGCACTTTCCGGCGTCGCTGGTCCCGCAGCAGGCGCGGCTACTGTACTTGAAGAACGC
GATCCGCGTGGTCTCGGATTCGCGCGGCATCAGCAGCCGGATCGTGCCCGAGCACGACGCCTCCGGCGCC
GCGCTTGATCTGTCGTTCGCGCACCTGCGCAGCATCTCGCCTATCCATCTCGAATTTCTGCGGAACATGG
GCGTCAGCGCCTCGATGTCGCTGTCGATCATCATTGACGGCACGCTATGGGGATTGATCATCTGTCATCA
TTACGAGCCGCGTGCCGTGCCGATGGCGCAGCGCGTCGCGGCCGAAATGTTCGCCGACTTCTTATCGCTG
CACTTCACCGCCGCCCACCACCAACGCGGAAGCTCCCTCCAGAAGAAACTGGAGGAACTGGAACTGTGAG
GATCCCGTACGCCTAGGAGCAGGTTTCCCCAATGACACAAAACGTGCAACTTGAAACTCCGCCTGGTCTT
TCCAGGTCTAGAGGGGTAACACTTTGTACTGCGTTTGGCTCCACGCTCGATCCACTGGCGAGTGTTAGTA
ACAGCACTGTTGCTTCGTAGCGGAGCATGACGGCCGTGGGAACTCCTCCTTGGTAACAAGGACCCACGGG
GCCAAAAGCCACGCCCACACGGGCCCGTCATGTGTGCAACCCCAGCACGGCGACTTTACTGCGAAACCCA
CTTTAAAGTGACATTGAAACTGGTACCCACACACTGGTGACAGGCTAAGGATGCCCTTCAGGTACCCCGA
GGTAACACGCGACACTCGGGATCTGAGAAGGGGACTGGGGCTTCTATAAAAGCGCTCGGTTTAAAAAGCT
TCTATGCCTGAATAGGTGACCGGAGGTCGGCACCTTTCCTTTGCAATTACTGACCCTATGAATACACTGA
CTGTTTGACAATTAATCATCGGCATAGTATATCGGCATAGTATAATACGACTCACTATAGGAGGGCCACC
ATGAAGAAACCTGAACTGACAGCAACTTCTGTTGAGAAGTTTCTCATTGAAAAATTTGATTCTGTTTCTG
ATCTCATGCAGCTGTCTGAAGGTGAAGAAAGCAGAGCCTTTTCTTTTGATGTTGGAGGAAGAGGTTATGT
TCTGAGGGTCAATTCTTGTGCTGATGGTTTTTACAAAGACAGATATGTTTACAGACACTTTGCCTCTGCT
GCTCTGCCAATTCCAGAAGTTCTGGACATTGGAGAATTTTCTGAATCTCTCACCTACTGCATCAGCAGAA
GAGCACAAGGAGTCACTCTCCAGGATCTCCCTGAAACTGAGCTGCCAGCTGTTCTGCAACCTGTTGCTGA
AGCAATGGATGCCATTGCAGCAGCTGATCTGAGCCAAACCTCTGGATTTGGTCCTTTTGGTCCCCAAGGC
ATTGGTCAGTACACCACTTGGAGGGATTTCATTTGTGCCATTGCTGATCCTCATGTCTATCACTGGCAGA
CTGTGATGGATGACACAGTTTCTGCTTCTGTTGCTCAGGCACTGGATGAACTCATGCTGTGGGCAGAAGA
TTGTCCTGAAGTCAGACACCTGGTCCATGCTGATTTTGGAAGCAACAATGTTCTGACAGACAATGGCAGA
ATCACTGCAGTCATTGACTGGTCTGAAGCCATGTTTGGAGATTCTCAATATGAGGTTGCCAACATTTTTT
TTTGGAGACCTTGGCTGGCTTGCATGGAACAACAAACAAGATATTTTGAAAGAAGACACCCAGAACTGGC
TGGTTCCCCCAGACTGAGAGCCTACATGCTCAGAATTGGCCTGGACCAACTGTATCAATCTCTGGTTGAT
GGAAACTTTGATGATGCTGCTTGGGCACAAGGAAGATGTGATGCCATTGTGAGGTCTGGTGCTGGAACTG
TTGGAAGAACTCAAATTGCAAGAAGGTCTGCTGCTGTTTGGACTGATGGATGTGTTGAAGTTCTGGCTGA
CTCTGGAAACAGGAGACCCTCCACAAGACCCAGAGCCAAGGAATGAATATTAGCTAGATTATCCCTAATA
CCTGCCACCCCACTCTTAATCAGTGGTGGAAGAACGGTCTCAGAACTGTTTGTTTCAATTGGCCATTTAA
GTTTAGTAGTAAAAGACTGGTTAATGATAACAATGCATCGTAAAACCTTCAGAAGGAAAGGAGAATGTTT
TGTGGACCACTTTGGTTTTCTTTTTTGCGTGTGGCAGTTTTAAGTTATTAGTTTTTAAAATCAGTACTTT
TTAATGGAAACAACTTGACCAAAAATTTGTCACAGAATTTTGAGACCCATTAAAAAAGTTAAATGAGAAA
CCTGTGTGTTCCTTTGGTCAACACCGAGACATTTAGGTGAAAGACATCTAATTCTGGTTTTACGAATCTG
GAAACTTCTTGAAAATGTAATTCTTGAGTTAACACTTCTGGGTGGAGAATAGGGTTGTTTTCCCCCCACA
TAATTGGAAGGGGAAGGAATATCATTTAAAGCTATGGGAGGGTTGCTTTGATTACAACACTGGAGAGAAA
TGCAGCATGTTGCTGATTGCCTGTCACTAAAACAGGCCAAAAACTGAGTCCTTGGGTTGCATAGAAAGCT
GCCTGCAGGGCCTGAAATAACCTCTGAAAGAGGAACTTGGTTAGGTACCTTCTGAGGCGGAAAGAACCAG
CTGTGGAATGTGTGTCAGTTAGGGTGTGGAAAGTCCCCAGGCTCCCCAGCAGGCAGAAGTATGCAAAGCA
TGCATCTCAATTAGTCAGCAACCAGGTGTGGAAAGTCCCCAGGCTCCCCAGCAGGCAGAAGTATGCAAAG
CATGCATCTCAATTAGTCAGCAACCATAGTCCCACTAGTGGAGCCGAGAGTAATTCATACAAAAGGAGGG
ATCGCCTTCGCAAGGGGAGAGCCCAGGGACCGTCCCTAAATTCTCACAGACCCAAATCCCTGTAGCCGCC
CCACGACAGCGCGAGGAGCATGCGCTCAGGGCTGAGCGCGGGGAGAGCAGAGCACACAAGCTCATAGACC
CTGGTCGTGGGGGGGAGGACCGGGGAGCTGGCGCGGGGCAAACTGGGAAAGCGGTGTCGTGTGCTGGCTC
CGCCCTCTTCCCGAGGGTGGGGGAGAACGGTATATAAGTGCGGCAGTCGCCTTGGACGTTCTTTTTCGCA
ACGGGTTTGCCGTCAGAACGCAGGTGAGGGGCGGGTGTGGCTTCCGCGGGCCGCCGAGCTGGAGGTCCTG
CTCCGAGCGGGCCGGGCCCCGCTGTCGTCGGCGGGGATTAGCTGCGAGCATTCCCGCTTCGAGTTGCGGG
CGGCGCGGGAGGCAGAGTGCGAGGCCTAGCGGCAACCCCGTAGCCTCGCCTCGTGTCCGGCTTGAGGCCT
AGCGTGGTGTCCGCGCCGCCGCCGCGTGCTACTCCGGCCGCACTCTGGTCTTTTTTTTTTTTGTTGTTGT
TGCCCTGCTGCCTTCGATTGCCGTTCAGCAATAGGGGCTAACAAAGGGAGGGTGCGGGGCTTGCTCGCCC
GGAGCCCGGAGAGGTCATGGTTGGGGAGGAATGGAGGGACAGGAGTGGCGGCTGGGGCCCGCCCGCCTTC
GGAGCACATGTCCGACGCCACCTGGATGGGGCGAGGCCTGGGGTTTTTCCCGAAGCAACCAGGCTGGGGT
TAGCGTGCCGAGGCCATGTGGCCCCAGCACCCGGCACGATCTGGCTTGGCGGCGCCGCGTTGCCCTGCCT
CCCTAACTAGGGTGAGGCCATCCCGTCCGGCACCAGTTGCGTGCGTGGAAAGATGGCCGCTCCCGGGCCC
TGTTGCAAGGAGCTCAAAATGGAGGACGCGGCAGCCCGGTGGAGCGGGCGGGTGAGTCACCCACACAAAG
GAAGAGGGCCTGGTCCCTCACCGGCTGCTGCTTCCTGTGACCCCGT
Features (pLannotate 1.2.2; 13 found; start..end, strand, type, name):
    302..423     -  polyA_signal   SV40 poly(A) signal: SV40 polyadenylation signal
    446..517     -  CDS            large T antigen (fragment): large T antigen from SV40 (simian virus 40)
    611..1199    +  rep_origin     ori: high-copy-number ColE1/pMB1/pBR322/pUC origin of replication
   1279..1582    +  enhancer       CMV enhancer: human cytomegalovirus immediate early enhancer
   1584..1683    +  promoter       CMV promoter (fragment): human cytomegalovirus (CMV) immediate early promoter
   3015..3947    +  CDS            iRFP702: iRFP702 is a basic (constitutively fluorescent) near ir fluorescent protein published in 2013, derived from Rhodopseudomonas palustris CGA009. It has low acid sensitivity. It requires the cofactor biliverdin for fluorescence.
   4008..4452    +  misc_feature   FMDV IRES: internal ribosome entry site (IRES) of the foot-and-mouth disease virus
   4485..4503    +  promoter       tac promoter (fragment): strong E. coli promoter; hybrid between the trp and lac UV5 promoters
   4523..4541    +  promoter       T7 promoter: promoter for bacteriophage T7 RNA polymerase
   4551..5573    +  CDS            hph: KHYB_ECOLX - Experimental evidence at protein level: Swiss-Prot protein existence level 1. The aminoglycoside phosphotransferases achieve inactivation of their antibiotic substrates by phosphorylation. Only phosphorylates hygromycin and closely related compounds such as demethyl analogs and destomycin. From Escherichia coli.
   5588..6160    +  polyA_signal   EF-1α poly(A) signal: human EF-1α polyadenylation signal
   6212..6403    +  promoter       SV40 promoter (fragment): SV40 enhancer and early promoter
   6590..257     +  promoter       mEF-1α promoter (fragment) (across the origin): strong constitutive promoter for mouse elongation factor EF-1α
