[The description below was written by a language model from this plasmid's Addgene catalogue record and pLannotate feature annotations shown in this document.]
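Description:
pVITRO1-iRFP702-NES is a mammalian expression plasmid built on InvivoGen's pVITRO1-hygro-mcs backbone, a dual-cassette vector designed to carry two independent transcription units. It is propagated in E. coli from a high-copy ColE1/pUC-type origin. Selection in both bacteria and mammalian cells relies on a single marker, the hygromycin phosphotransferase gene (hph).

The payload is iRFP702, a constitutively fluorescent near-infrared protein derived from a Rhodopseudomonas palustris bacteriophytochrome that requires biliverdin as a cofactor. By the construct's name it is fused to a nuclear export signal (NES), which keeps the protein in the cytosol. The NES itself is not annotated separately in the feature table. The catalogue lists the rat EF1α promoter as the driver. The table does not annotate that promoter, but it shows a CMV enhancer with a partial CMV promoter match upstream of the iRFP702 coding sequence, leaving a sizeable unannotated stretch where the EF1α element presumably lies.

Downstream of iRFP702, an FMDV IRES links hph to the same transcript, so hygromycin-resistant mammalian cells should also express the reporter. Short bacterial promoter matches just ahead of hph account for its expression in E. coli, and an EF-1α polyadenylation signal ends the unit. The second cassette comprises an SV40 enhancer fragment, a mouse EF-1α promoter and an SV40 poly(A) signal, and no annotated insert lies within it.

The catalogue sizes do not agree with the sequence. The listed insert (324 bp) and total size (6,815 bp) are both smaller than the annotated iRFP702 coding sequence of about 930 bp and the 7,466 nt sequenced record. The stated purpose is cytosolic iRFP702 expression in mammalian cells, and the associated publication concerns multiplexed biosensor barcoding.
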