Addgene plasmid #184457: pVITRO1-iRFP702-NES
Purpose: Cytosolic iRFP702 expression in mammalian cells
Depositing lab: Chuan-Hsiang Huang. Depositing organization: Johns Hopkins University and School of Medicine. Publication: Deciphering cell signaling networks with massively multiplexed biosensor barcoding. Yang JM, Chi WY, Liang J, Takayanagi S, Iglesias PA, Huang CH. Cell. 2021 Dec 9;184(25):6193-6206.e14. doi: 10.1016/j.cell.2021.11.005. Epub 2021 Nov 26. PubMed 34838160.
Backbone
  Vector backbone: pVITRO1-hygro-mcs
  Backbone manufacturer: InvivoGen
  Backbone size w/o insert (bp): 6491
  Total vector size (bp): 6815
  Vector type: Mammalian Expression
Growth in bacteria
  Bacterial resistance: Hygromycin, 200 μg/mL
  Growth temperature: 37°C
  Growth strain: DH5alpha
  Copy number: High Copy
Gene/Insert
  Gene/Insert name: iRFP702-NES
  Species: Synthetic
  Insert size (bp): 324
  Mutation: WT
  Promoter: Rat EF1α
  Cloning method: Restriction Enzyme; 5′ cloning site BspEI (not destroyed); 3′ cloning site BamHI (not destroyed)
  Sequencing primers: 5′ N/A; 3′ GGAAAGACCAGGCGGAGTTTC
Terms and licenses: Academic/Nonprofit Terms; Industry Terms: Not Available to Industry
How to cite: pVITRO1-iRFP702-NES was a gift from Chuan-Hsiang Huang (Addgene plasmid # 184457 ; http://n2t.net/addgene:184457 ; RRID:Addgene_184457)
